Addgene plasmid #236025: DVL3-P1
Purpose: Study the role and mechanism of the 3' UTR in regulating DVL3-P1 gene function.
Depositing lab: Angela Ting. Depositing organization: University of Texas MD Anderson Cancer Center. Publication: Differentiation in the human urothelia is defined by distinct alternative polyadenylation. Le NB, Sona S, Santo B, Zhang Y, Ou R, Schweickart RA, Kochat V, Padron WI, Rai K, Lee SH, Yi JM, Wessely O, Lee BH, Ting AH. Cell Rep. 2026 Jan 13;45(1):116839. doi: 10.1016/j.celrep.2025.116839. PubMed 41533515.
Backbone
  Vector backbone: pmirGLO Dual-Luciferase miRNA Target Expression Vector
  Vector type: Mammalian Expression
Growth in bacteria
  Bacterial resistance: Ampicillin, 100 μg/mL
  Growth temperature: 37°C
  Growth strain: DH5alpha
  Copy number: High Copy
Gene/Insert
  Gene/Insert name: DVL3-P1 3'UTR
  Species: H. sapiens (human)
  Entrez Gene: DVL3 (a.k.a. DRS3)
  Cloning method: Gibson Cloning
Terms and licenses: Academic/Nonprofit Terms; Industry Terms: Not Available to Industry
How to cite: DVL3-P1 was a gift from Angela Ting (Addgene plasmid # 236025 ; http://n2t.net/addgene:236025 ; RRID:Addgene_236025)
