[The description below was written by a language model from this plasmid's Addgene catalogue record and pLannotate feature annotations shown in this document.]
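Description:
DVL3-P1 is a mammalian dual-luciferase reporter plasmid built on the pmirGLO Dual-Luciferase miRNA Target Expression Vector, carrying a 3' UTR sequence from human DVL3 (the "P1" form) inserted by Gibson cloning. It is propagated in E. coli as a high-copy plasmid through a ColE1/pUC-type origin and selected with ampicillin via the β-lactamase gene and its promoter. A cer region, a ColE1-derived recombination site that helps keep plasmids monomeric, is also annotated.

The primary reporter is the synthetic firefly luciferase gene luc2, driven by a PGK promoter. The feature table does not annotate the DVL3 3' UTR itself. However, an unannotated stretch and residual multiple-cloning-site sequence lie immediately downstream of the luc2 coding region on its strand, which is where this backbone normally accepts 3' UTR inserts, so the cloned sequence presumably becomes part of the luc2 transcript. A second cassette uses the SV40 enhancer/early promoter to drive human codon-optimized Renilla luciferase, followed closely by a neomycin phosphotransferase sequence (NeoR/KanR, G418 resistance) and a synthetic polyadenylation signal. This provides an internal normalization control and a potential marker for selecting mammalian cells. Several other short hits, such as fragments of tnpA, large T antigen, M13 ori and the T7 terminator, are most likely incidental matches to backbone sequence rather than functional parts.

The stated purpose is to study how the 3' UTR regulates DVL3. Comparing firefly to Renilla activity in transfected cells reports the effect of this UTR on transcript stability or translation. The "P1" name and the associated work on alternative polyadenylation suggest it represents one polyadenylation-site isoform, though the record does not define it.
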