Features (pLannotate 1.2.2; 18 found; start..end, strand, type, name):
      1..589     +  rep_origin     ori: high-copy-number ColE1/pMB1/pBR322/pUC origin of replication
    747..1607    -  CDS            AmpR: β-lactamase; bla; confers resistance to ampicillin, carbenicillin, and related antibiotics
   1608..1712    -  promoter       AmpR promoter: bla
   1755..1847    +  CDS            tnpA (fragment): TN5P_ECOLX - Also known as tnp. Experimental evidence at protein level: Swiss-Prot protein existence level 1. Mediates transposition of transposon Tn5 by a 'cut and paste' mechanism. First, the monomeric transposase binds the 19 bp inverted DNA repeats flanking the transposon. Then, dimerization of the DNA- bound transposase creates a synaptic DNA complex. After nicking of the first DNA strand, excision of the transposon proceeds through a series of intermediates. The transposase then mediates the insertion of the transposon at a new site by strand transfer. The activity of the wild- type tran
   1868..1916    -  polyA_signal   poly(A) signal: synthetic polyadenylation signal
   1980..2772    -  CDS            NeoR/KanR (fragment): aminoglycoside phosphotransferase from Tn5; aph(3')-II (or nptII); confers resistance to neomycin, kanamycin, and G418 (Geneticin®)
   2823..3755    -  CDS            hRluc: Renilla luciferase human codon-optimized
   3806..4163    -  promoter       SV40 promoter: SV40 enhancer and early promoter
   4228..4279    +  misc_feature   bom (fragment): basis of mobility region from pBR322
   4280..4312    -  rep_origin     M13 ori (fragment): M13 bacteriophage origin of replication; arrow indicates direction of (+) strand synthesis
   4317..4385    +  CDS            large T antigen (fragment): large T antigen from SV40 (simian virus 40)
   4408..4529    +  polyA_signal   SV40 poly(A) signal: SV40 polyadenylation signal
   4551..4570    -  terminator     T7 terminator (fragment): transcription terminator for bacteriophage T7 RNA polymerase
   4578..4627    -  CDS            SET1 (fragment): solubility-enhancement tag derived from T7 phage gene 10B
   4634..4657    -  misc_feature   MCS (fragment): pUC18/19 multiple cloning site
   4811..6463    -  CDS            luciferase: firefly luciferase synthetic luc2 version of the luciferase gene
   6510..7009    -  promoter       PGK promoter: mouse phosphoglycerate kinase 1 promoter
   7066..7349    -  misc_feature   cer region: ColE1-derived recombination site that helps to maintain plasmids as monomers
>Addgene plasmid #236025 | DVL3-P1 | addgene full sequence | sequence record 468424 | Addgene NGS Result
TTGAAATCCTTTTTTTCTGCGCGTAATCTGCTGCTTGCAAACAAAAAAACCACCGCTACCAGCGGTGGTT
TGTTTGCCGGATCAAGAGCTACCAACTCTTTTTCCGAAGGTAACTGGCTTCAGCAGAGCGCAGATACCAA
ATACTGTCCTTCTAGTGTAGCCGTAGTTAGGCCACCACTTCAAGAACTCTGTAGCACCGCCTACATACCT
CGCTCTGCTAATCCTGTTACCAGTGGCTGCTGCCAGTGGCGATAAGTCGTGTCTTACCGGGTTGGACTCA
AGACGATAGTTACCGGATAAGGCGCAGCGGTCGGGCTGAACGGGGGGTTCGTGCACACAGCCCAGCTTGG
AGCGAACGACCTACACCGAACTGAGATACCTACAGCGTGAGCTATGAGAAAGCGCCACGCTTCCCGAAGG
GAGAAAGGCGGACAGGTATCCGGTAAGCGGCAGGGTCGGAACAGGAGAGCGCACGAGGGAGCTTCCAGGG
GGAAACGCCTGGTATCTTTATAGTCCTGTCGGGTTTCGCCACCTCTGACTTGAGCGTCGATTTTTGTGAT
GCTCGTCAGGGGGGCGGAGCCTATGGAAAAACGCCAGCAACGCGGCCTTTTTACGGTTCCTGGCCTTTTG
CTGGCCTTTTGCTCACATGTTCTTTCCTGCGTTATCCCCTGATTCTGTGGATAACCGTATTACCGCCTTT
GAGTGAGCTGATACCGGTTGGGCGTCGCTTGGTCGGTCATTTCGAATTACCAATGCTTAATCAGTGAGGC
ACCTATCTCAGCGATCTGTCTATTTCGTTCATCCATAGTTGCCTGACTCCCCGTCGTGTAGATAACTACG
ATACGGGAGGGCTTACCATCTGGCCCCAGTGCTGCAATGATACCGCGAGACCCACGCTCACCGGCTCCAG
ATTTATCAGCAATAAACCAGCCAGCCGGAAGGGCCGAGCGCAGAAGTGGTCCTGCAACTTTATCCGCCTC
CATCCAGTCTATTAATTGTTGCCGGGAAGCTAGAGTAAGTAGTTCGCCAGTTAATAGTTTGCGCAACGTT
GTTGCCATTGCTACAGGCATCGTGGTGTCACGCTCGTCGTTTGGTATGGCTTCATTCAGCTCCGGTTCCC
AACGATCAAGGCGAGTTACATGATCCCCCATGTTGTGCAAAAAAGCGGTTAGCTCCTTCGGTCCTCCGAT
AGTTGTCAGAAGTAAGTTGGCCGCAGTGTTATCACTCATGGTTATGGCAGCACTGCATAATTCTCTTACT
GTCATGCCATCCGTAAGATGCTTTTCTGTGACTGGTGAGTACTCAACCAAGTCATTCTGAGAATAGTGTA
TGCGGCGACCGAGTTGCTCTTGCCCGGCGTCAATACGGGATAATACCGCGCCACATAGCAGAACTTTGAA
AGTGCTCATCATTGGAAAACGTTCTTCGGGGCGAAAACTCTCAAGGATCTTACCGCTGTTGAGATCCAGT
TCGATGTAACCCACTCGTGCACCCAACTGATCTTCAGCATCTTTTACTTTCACCAGCGTTTCTGGGTGAG
CAAAAACAGGAAGGCAAAATGCCGCAAAAAAGGGAATAAGGGCGACACGGAAATGTTGAATACTCATACT
CTTCCTTTTTCAATATTATTGAAGCATTTATCAGGGTTATTGTCTCATGAGCGGATACATATTTGAATGT
ATTTAGAAAAATAAACAAATAGGGGTTCCGCGCACATTTCCCCGAAAAGTGCCACCTGACGTCTAAGAAA
CCATTACGTAGAAAGCCAGTCCGCAGAAACGGTGCTGACCCCGGATGAATGTCAGCTACTGGGCTATCTG
GACAAGGGAAAACGCAAGCGCAAAGAGGATCCTTATCGCTATCGATTCACACAAAAAACCAACACACAGA
TGTAATGAAAATAAAGATATTTTATTGCGGCCATCGTGATGGCAGGTTGGGCGTCGCTTGGTCGGTCATT
TCGAACCCCAGAGTCCCGCTCAGAAGAACTCGTCAAGAAGGCGATAGAAGGCGATGCGCTGCGAATCGGG
AGCGGCGATACCGTAAAGCACGAGGAAGCGGTCAGCCCATTCGCCGCCAAGCTCTTCAGCAATATCACGG
GTAGCCAACGCTATGTCCTGATAGCGGTCCGCCACACCCAGCCGGCCACAGTCGATGAATCCAGAAAAGC
GGCCATTTTCCACCATGATATTCGGCAAGCAGGCATCGCCATGGGTCACGACGAGATCCTCGCCGTCGGG
CATGCGCGCCTTGAGCCTGGCGAACAGTTCGGCTGGCGCGAGCCCCTGATGCTCTTCGTCCAGATCATCC
TGATCGACAAGACCGGCTTCCATCCGAGTACGTGCTCGCTCGATGCGATGTTTCGCTTGGTGGTCGAATG
GGCAGGTAGCCGGATCAAGCGTATGCAGCCGCCGCATTGCATCAGCCATGATGGATACTTTCTCGGCAGG
AGCAAGGTGAGATGACAGGAGATCCTGCCCCGGCACTTCGCCCAATAGCAGCCAGTCCCTTCCCGCTTCA
GTGACAACGTCGAGCACAGCTGCGCAAGGAACGCCCGTCGTGGCCAGCCACGATAGCCGCGCTGCCTCGT
CCTGCAGTTCATTCAGGGCACCGGACAGGTCGGTCTTGACAAAAAGAACCGGGCGCCCCTGCGCTGACAG
CCGGAACACGGCGGCATCAGAGCAGCCGATTGTCTGTTGTGCCCAGTCATAGCCGAATAGCCTCTCCACC
CAAGCGGCCGGAGAACCTGCGTGCAATCCATCTTGTTCAATCCCTCCGGAGCCTCCGCCACCTGATCCGC
CACCTCCGCTCCCACCACCGGTCTGCTCGTTCTTCAGCACGCGCTCCACGAAGCTCTTGATGTACTTACC
CATTTCATCTGGAGCGTCCTCCTGGCTGAAGTGGAGGCCCTTCACCTTCACGAACTCGGTGTTAGGGAAC
TTCTTAGCTCCCTCGACAATAGCGTTGGAAAAGAACCCAGGGTCGGACTCGATGAACATCTTAGGCAGAT
CGTCGCTGGCCCGAAGGTAGGCGTTGTAGTTGCGGACAATCTGGACGACGTCGGGCTTGCCTCCCTTAAC
GAGAGGGATCTCGCGAGGCCAGGAGAGGGTAGGCCGTCTAACCTCGCCCTTCTCCTTGAATGGCTCCAGG
TAGGCAGCGAACTCCTCAGGCTCCAGTTTCCGCATGATCTTGCTTGGGAGCATGGTCTCGACGAAGAAGT
TATTCTCAAGCACCATTTTCTCGCCCTCTTCGCTCTTGATCAGGGCGATATCCTCCTCGATGTCAGGCCA
CTCGTCCCAGGACTCGATCACGTCCACGACACTCTCAGCATGGACGATGGCCTTGATCTTGTCTTGGTGC
TCGTAGGAGTAGTGAAAGGCCAGACAAGCCCCCCAGTCGTGGCCCACAAAGATGATTTTCTTTGGAAGGT
TCAGCAGCTCGAACCAAGCGGTGAGGTACTTGTAGTGATCCAGGAGGCGATATGAGCCATTCCCGCTCTT
GCCGGACTTACCCATTCCGATCAGATCAGGGATGATGCATCTAGCCACGGGCTCGATGTGAGGCACGACG
TGCCTCCACAGGTAGCTGGAGGCAGCGTTACCATGCAGAAAAATCACGGCGTTCTCGGCGTGCTTCTCGG
AATCATAGTAGTTGATGAAGGAGTCCAGCACGTTCATTTGCTTGCAGCGAGCCCACCACTGAGGCCCAGT
GATCATGCGTTTGCGTTGCTCGGGGTCGTACACCTTGGAAGCCATGGTGGCTCCAGCCTTTGGTTCGAGA
CTGTTGTGTCAGAAGAATCAAGCTTTTTGCAAAAGCCTAGGCCTCCAAAAAAGCCTCCTCACTACTTCTG
GAATAGCTCAGAGGCCGAGGCGGCCTCGGCCTCTGCATAAATAAAAAAAATTAGTCAGCCATGGGGCGGA
GAATGGGCGGAACTGGGCGGAGTTAGGGGCGGGATGGGCGGAGTTAGGGGCGGGACTATGGTTGCTGACT
AATTGAGATGCATGCTTTGCATACTTCTGCCTGCTGGGGAGCCTGGGGACTTTCCACACCTGGTTGCTGA
CTAATTGAGATGCATGCTTTGCATACTTCTGCCTGCTGGGGAGCCTGGGGACTTTCCACACCCTAACTGA
CACACATTCCACAGCTGGTTCTTTCCGCCTCAGAAGGTACCTAACCAAGTTCCTCTTTCAGAGGTTATTT
CAGGCCATGGTGCTGCGCAGATCCGCGTATGCGGTGTGAAATACCGCACAGATGCGTAAGGAGAAAATAC
CGCATCAGGAAATTGTAAGCGTTAATATTTTGTTAAAATTCGATTTTACCACATTTGTAGAGGTTTTACT
TGCTTAAAAAAACCTCCCACATCTCCCCCTGAACCTGAAACATAAAATGAATGCAATTGTTGTTGTTAAC
TTGTTTATTGCAGCTTATAATGGTTACAAATAAAGCAATAGCATCACAAATTTCACAAATAAAGCATTTT
TTTCACTGCATTCTAGTTGTGGTTTGTCCAAACTCATCAATGTATCTTATCATGTCTGCTCGAAGCGGCC
GCCCCAAGGGGTTATGCTAGTTATTGCTCAGCGGTGGCAGCAGCCAACTCAGCTTCCTTTCGGGCTTTGT
TAGCAGCCGGATCAGCTTGCATGCCTGCAGGTCGACTATTTAGTTCCTTTTATTTCCCTTTCAGGTACCA
GACAAAGTAAAAAAGACGGACGGATGGAGAGAGGAACGCAGCCGGCTGGGGTGGGAGCGGAATGGAGCTG
GGGGAGGGGCCCTGCACTCGAGGCTAGCGAGCTCGTTTAAACAACTAGAATTACACGGCGATCTTGCCGC
CCTTCTTGGCCTTAATGAGAATCTCGCGGATCTTGCGGGCGTCCAACTTGCCGGTCAGTCCTTTAGGCAC
CTCGTCCACGAACACAACACCACCGCGCAGCTTCTTGGCGGTTGTAACCTGGCTGGCCACATAGTCCACG
ATCTCCTTCTCGGTCATGGTTTTACCGTGTTCCAGCACGACGACTGCGGCGGGCAGCTCGCCGGCATCGT
CGTCGGGCAGGCCGGCGACCCCGGCGTCGAAGATGTTGGGGTGTTGCAGCAGGATGCTCTCCAGTTCGGC
TGGGGCTACCTGGTAGCCCTTGTATTTGATCAGGCTCTTCAGCCGGTCCACGATGAAGAAGTGCTCGTCC
TCGTCCCAGTAGGCGATGTCGCCGCTGTGCAGCCAGCCGTCCTTGTCGATGAGAGCGTTTGTAGCCTCGG
GGTTGTTAACGTAGCCGCTCATGATCATGGGGCCACGGACGCACAGCTCGCCGCGCTGGTTCACACCCAG
TGTCTTACCGGTGTCCAAGTCCACCACCTTAGCCTCGAAGAAGGGCACCACCTTGCCTACTGCGCCAGGC
TTGTCGTCCCCTTCGGGGGTGATCAGAATGGCGCTGGTTGTTTCTGTCAGGCCGTAGCCCTGGCGGATGC
CTGGTAGGTGGAAGCGTTTGGCCACGGCCTCACCTACCTCCTTGCTGAGCGGCGCCCCGCCGCTGGCGAT
CTCGTGCAAGTTGCTTAGGTCGTACTTGTCGATGAGAGTGCTCTTAGCGAAGAAGCTAAATAGTGTGGGC
ACCAGCAGGGCAGATTGAATCTTATAGTCTTGCAAGCTGCGCAAGAATAGCTCCTCCTCGAAGCGGTACA
TGAGCACGACCCGAAAGCCGCAGATCAAGTAGCCCAGCGTGGTGAACATGCCGAAGCCGTGGTGAAATGG
CACCACGCTGAGGATAGCGGTGTCGGGGATGATCTGGTTGCCGAAGATGGGGTCGCGGGCATGACTGAAT
CGGACACAAGCGGTGCGGTGCGGTAGGGCTACGCCCTTGGGCAATCCGGTACTGCCACTACTGTTCATGA
TCAGGGCGATGGTTTTGTCCCGGTCGAAGCTCTCGGGCACGAAGTCGTACTCGTTGAAGCCGGGTGGCAA
ATGGGAAGTCACGAAGGTGTACATGCTTTGGAAGCCCTGGTAGTCGGTCTTGCTATCCATGATGATGATC
TTTTGTATGATCGGTAGCTTCTTTTGCACGTTGAGGATCTTTTGCAGCCCTTTCTTGCTCACGAATACGA
CGGTGGGCTGGCTGATGCCCATGCTGTTCAGCAGCTCGCGCTCGTTGTAGATGTCGTTAGCTGGGGCCAC
AGCCACACCGATGAACAGGGCACCCAACACGGGCATGAAGAACTGCAAGCTATTCTCGCTGCACACCACG
ATCCGATGGTTTGTATTCAGCCCATAGCGCTTCATAGCTTCTGCCAGCCGAACGCTCATCTCGAAGTACT
CGGCGTAGGTAATGTCCACCTCGATATGTGCGTCGGTAAAGGCGATGGTGCCGGGCACCAGGGCGTAGCG
CTTCATGGCTTTGTGCAGCTGCTCGCCGGCGGTCCCGTCTTCGAGTGGGTAGAATGGCGCTGGGCCCTTC
TTAATGTTTTTGGCATCTTCCATGGTGGCTTTACCAACAGTACCGGATTGCCAAGCTTGGGCTGCAGGTC
GAAAGGCCCGGAGATGAGGAAGAGGAGAACAGCGCGGCAGACGTGCGCTTTTGAAGCGTGCAGAATGCCG
GGCCTCCGGAGGACCTTCGGGCGCCCGCCCCGCCCCTGAGCCCGCCCCTGAGCCCGCCCCCGGACCCACC
CCTTCCCAGCCTCTGAGCCCAGAAAGCGAAGGAGCAAAGCTGCTATTGGCCGCTGCCCCAAAGGCCTACC
CGCTTCCATTGCTCAGCGGTGCTGTCCATCTGCACGAGACTAGTGAGACGTGCTACTTCCATTTGTCACG
TCCTGCACGACGCGAGCTGCGGGGCGGGGGGGAACTTCCTGACTAGGGGAGGAGTAGAAGGTGGCGCGAA
GGGGCCACCAAAGAACGGAGCCGGTTGGCGCCTACCGGTGGATGTGGAATGTGTGCGAGGCCAGAGGCCA
CTTGTGTAGCGCCAAGTGCCCAGCGGGGCTGCTAAAGCGCATGCTCCAGACTGCCTTGGGAAAAGCGCCT
CCCCTACCCGGTAGATCTCGATCCTCTACGCCGGACGCATCGTGGCCGGAGTACTGCGGTTTATCTCGAT
GGCTACGAGGGCAGACAGTAAGTGGATTTACCATAATCCCTTAATTGTACGCACCGCTAAAACGCGTTCA
GCGCGATCACGGCAGCAGACAGGTAAAAATGGCAACAAACCACCCGAAAAACTGCCGCAATCGCGCCTGA
TAAATTTTAACCGTATGAATACCTATGCAACCAGAGGGTACAGGCCACATTACCCCCACTTAATCCACTG
AAGCTGCCATTTTTCATGGTTTCACCATCCCAGCGAAGGGCCATCCAGCGTGCGTTCCTGTATTTCCGGA
CTATAAAAGGATCTAGGTGAAGATCCTTTTTGATAATCTCATGACCAAAATCCCTTAACGTGAGTTTTCG
TTCCACTGAGCGTCAGACCCCGTAGAAAAGATCAAAGGATCTTC
